Addgene plasmid #99812: pHI-Sm-bol1
Purpose: Expresses S. mansoni boule
Depositing lab: Phillip Newmark.
Backbone
  Vector backbone: pJC53.2
  Vector type: Bacterial Expression
Growth in bacteria
  Bacterial resistance: Kanamycin, 50 μg/mL
  Growth temperature: 37°C
  Growth strain: DH5alpha
  Copy number: Unknown
Gene/Insert
  Gene/Insert name: boule
  Cloning method: Restriction Enzyme; 5′ cloning site unknown (unknown if destroyed); 3′ cloning site unknown (unknown if destroyed)
Terms and licenses: Academic/Nonprofit Terms; Industry Terms: Not Available to Industry
Depositor comments: Addgene Note: These plasmids were generated for in vitro transcription and may not be suitable for overexpression studies. The inserts were amplified from cDNA and may differ from NCBI reference sequences.
How to cite: pHI-Sm-bol1 was a gift from Phillip Newmark (Addgene plasmid # 99812)
