[The description below was written by a language model from this plasmid's Addgene catalogue record and pLannotate feature annotations shown in this document.]
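Description:
pHI-Sm-bol1 is a small (about 3.7 kb) bacterial plasmid built on the pJC53.2 backbone that carries a cDNA-derived fragment of the Schistosoma mansoni boule gene. Boule belongs to the DAZ family of RNA-binding proteins associated with germ cell development. The automated annotation labels a roughly 360 nt stretch of the insert as a partial match to human BOLL. This reflects homology to the conserved protein, not a human origin for the sequence. The catalogue lists the plasmid as a bacterial expression vector, but a repository note states that this plasmid series was generated for in vitro transcription and may not be suitable for overexpression. The same note says the inserts were amplified from cDNA and may differ from reference sequences. The cloning sites used are not recorded.

The feature layout fits a transcription template. The insert is flanked by convergent phage promoters, with T7 and SP6 reading in from one side and T7 and T3 reading in from the other, and T7 terminators sit outside each promoter pair. Using SP6 or T3 polymerase alone yields a single-stranded transcript of one orientation, as needed for sense or antisense riboprobes. The opposing T7 promoters allow both strands to be transcribed to give double-stranded RNA. These are typical uses of such an arrangement in in situ hybridization and RNA interference, although the record does not name a specific application.

The plasmid replicates in E. coli from a high-copy ColE1/pUC-type origin. Kanamycin is the listed selection, conferred by the neo (nptII) gene. The annotation also detects an intact β-lactamase (AmpR) coding sequence with a partial promoter. Short remnants of an M13 origin and of the Tn5 transposase are also present, likely carried over from the backbone's construction.
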