Features (pLannotate 1.2.2; 13 found; start..end, strand, type, name):
      1..48      -  terminator     T7 terminator: transcription terminator for bacteriophage T7 RNA polymerase
     62..80      +  promoter       T7 promoter: promoter for bacteriophage T7 RNA polymerase
     84..102     +  promoter       SP6 promoter: promoter for bacteriophage SP6 RNA polymerase
    111..467     +  CDS            BOLL (fragment): BOLL_HUMAN - Also known as BOULE. Experimental evidence at protein level: Swiss-Prot protein existence level 1. Probable RNA-binding protein, which may be required during spermatogenesis. May act by binding to the 3'-UTR of mRNAs and regulating their translation (By similarity). From Homo sapiens (Human).
    543..561     -  promoter       T3 promoter: promoter for bacteriophage T3 RNA polymerase
    565..583     -  promoter       T7 promoter: promoter for bacteriophage T7 RNA polymerase
    597..644     +  terminator     T7 terminator: transcription terminator for bacteriophage T7 RNA polymerase
    651..717     +  rep_origin     M13 ori (fragment): M13 bacteriophage origin of replication; arrow indicates direction of (+) strand synthesis
    720..1019    +  CDS            tnpA (fragment): TN5P_ECOLX - Also known as tnp. Experimental evidence at protein level: Swiss-Prot protein existence level 1. Mediates transposition of transposon Tn5 by a 'cut and paste' mechanism. First, the monomeric transposase binds the 19 bp inverted DNA repeats flanking the transposon. Then, dimerization of the DNA- bound transposase creates a synaptic DNA complex. After nicking of the first DNA strand, excision of the transposon proceeds through a series of intermediates. The transposase then mediates the insertion of the transposon at a new site by strand transfer. The activity of the wild- type tran
   1051..1842    +  CDS            neo: KKA2_KLEPN - Also known as kan, nptII. Experimental evidence at protein level: Swiss-Prot protein existence level 1. Resistance to kanamycin, neomycin, paromomycin, ribostamycin, butirosin and gentamicin B. From Klebsiella pneumoniae.
   1846..1862    +  promoter       AmpR promoter (fragment): bla
   1863..2723    +  CDS            AmpR: β-lactamase; bla; confers resistance to ampicillin, carbenicillin, and related antibiotics
   2894..3482    +  rep_origin     ori: high-copy-number ColE1/pMB1/pBR322/pUC origin of replication
>Addgene plasmid #99812 | pHI-Sm-bol1 | addgene full sequence | sequence record 194857 | Addgene NGS Result
CAAAAAACCCCTCAAGACCCGTTTAGAGGCCCCAAGGGGTTATGCTAGGCGCGCCGGATCCTAATACGAC
TCACTATAGGGAGATTTAGGTGACACTATAGAAGTGACCTTCCCTTATTCCAAACCGCATATTTGTTGGC
GGAATACCATCAAATACAAACGAACAAGAACTGAAGTCTTTCTTTTCAAGTTTCGGCCACGTGAAAGATG
TCAAAATTATAAATGATCGCCTTGGGGCATCTAAAGGGAGTTACGGATTTGTTACTTTTGAAAGTCAAGA
AATGGCTGAAAAAATTATTAAGAACGAGTCGGAAACACTCATTTTCAAAGACCGTAAACTCAACATAGGT
CATGCAATTCGTAAGCAACAAATATTTCCTCGTCCAGAACTAACAACAACTTTGCTATTCACCGGAAGTG
CAATTCCTTATAGCTTTCAAAATGGTATGGCTGTATTCCCTTTACCTGGCCAAGAGTATCCTATATTGAC
TCAAACTACAGCTCCTTACGCCACAATGATACTTCCACAGCCGGAAGGTCTCCCTTTAGTGAGGGTTAAT
TCTCCCTATAGTGAGTCGTATTAGGATCCGGCGCGCCTAGCATAACCCCTTGGGGCCTCTAAACGGGTCT
TGAGGGGTTTTTTGACGCGTCGATTTCGGCCTATTGGTTAAAAAATGAGCTGATTTAACAAAAATTTAAC
GCGAATTTTAACAAAATTCAGGGCGCAAGGGCTGCTAAAGGAAGCGGAACACGTAGAAAGCCAGTCCGCA
GAAACGGTGCTGACCCCGGATGAATGTCAGCTACTGGGCTATCTGGACAAGGGAAAACGCAAGCGCAAAG
AGAAAGCAGGTAGCTTGCAGTGGGCTTACATGGCGATAGCTAGACTGGGCGGTTTTATGGACAGCAAGCG
AACCGGAATTGCCAGCTGGGGCGCCCTCTGGTAAGGTTGGGAAGCCCTGCAAAGTAAACTGGATGGCTTT
CTTGCCGCCAATGATCTGATGGCGCAGGGGATCAAGATCTGATCAAGAGACAGGATGAGGATCGTTTCGC
ATGATTGAACAAGATGGATTGCACGCAGGTTCTCCGGCCGCTTGGGTGGAGAGGCTATTCGGCTATGACT
GGGCACAACAGACAATCGGCTGCTCTGATGCCGCCGTGTTCCGGCTGTCAGCGCAGGGGCGCCCGGTTCT
TTTTGTCAAGACCGACCTGTCCGGTGCCCTGAATGAACTGCAGGACGAGGCAGCGCGGCTATCGTGGCTG
GCCACGACGGGCGTTCCTTGCGCAGCTGTGCTCGACGTTGTCACTGAAGCGGGAAGGGACTGGCTGCTAT
TGGGCGAAGTGCCGGGGCAGGATCTCCTGTCATCCCACCTTGCTCCTGCCGAGAAAGTATCCATCATGGC
TGATGCAATGCGGCGGCTGCATACGCTTGATCCGGCTACCTGCCCATTCGACCACCAAGCGAAACATCGC
ATCGAGCGAGCACGTACTCGGATGGAAGCCGGTCTTGTCGATCAGGATGATCTGGACGAAGAGCATCAGG
GGCTCGCGCCAGCCGAACTGTTCGCCAGGCTCAAGGCGCGCATGCCCGACGGCGAGGATCTCGTCGTGAC
CCATGGCGATGCCTGCTTGCCGAATATCATGGTGGAAAATGGCCGCTTTTCTGGATTCATCGACTGTGGC
CGGCTGGGTGTGGCGGACCGCTATCAGGACATAGCGTTGGCTACCCGTGATATTGCTGAAGAGCTTGGCG
GCGAATGGGCTGACCGCTTCCTCGTGCTTTACGGTATCGCCGCTCCCGATTCGCAGCGCATCGCCTTCTA
TCGCCTTCTTGACGAGTTCTTCTGAATTGAAAAAGGAAGAGTATGAGTATTCAACATTTCCGTGTCGCCC
TTATTCCCTTTTTTGCGGCATTTTGCCTTCCTGTTTTTGCTCACCCAGAAACGCTGGTGAAAGTAAAAGA
TGCTGAAGATCAGTTGGGTGCACGAGTGGGTTACATCGAACTGGATCTCAACAGCGGTAAGATCCTTGAG
AGTTTTCGCCCCGAAGAACGTTTTCCAATGATGAGCACTTTTAAAGTTCTGCTATGTGGCGCGGTATTAT
CCCGTATTGACGCCGGGCAAGAGCAACTCGGTCGCCGCATACACTATTCTCAGAATGACTTGGTTGAGTA
CTCACCAGTCACAGAAAAGCATCTTACGGATGGCATGACAGTAAGAGAATTATGCAGTGCTGCCATAACC
ATGAGTGATAACACTGCGGCCAACTTACTTCTGACAACGATCGGAGGACCGAAGGAGCTAACCGCTTTTT
TGCACAACATGGGGGATCATGTAACTCGCCTTGATCGTTGGGAACCGGAGCTGAATGAAGCCATACCAAA
CGACGAGCGTGACACCACGATGCCTGTAGCAATGGCAACAACGTTGCGCAAACTATTAACTGGCGAACTA
CTTACTCTAGCTTCCCGGCAACAATTAATAGACTGGATGGAGGCGGATAAAGTTGCAGGACCACTTCTGC
GCTCGGCCCTTCCGGCTGGCTGGTTTATTGCTGATAAATCTGGAGCCGGTGAGCGTGGGTCTCGCGGTAT
CATTGCAGCACTGGGGCCAGATGGTAAGCCCTCCCGTATCGTAGTTATCTACACGACGGGGAGCCAGGCA
ACTATGGATGAACGAAATAGACAGATCGCTGAGATAGGTGCCTCACTGATTAAGCATTGGTAACTGTCAG
ACCAAGTTTACTCATATATACTTTAGATTGATTTAAAACTTCATTTTTAATTTAAAAGGATCTAGGTGAA
GATCCTTTTTGATAATCTCATGACCAAAATCCCTTAACGTGAGTTTTCGTTCCACTGAGCGTCAGACCCC
GTAGAAAAGATCAAAGGATCTTCTTGAGATCCTTTTTTTCTGCGCGTAATCTGCTGCTTGCAAACAAAAA
AACCACCGCTACCAGCGGTGGTTTGTTTGCCGGATCAAGAGCTACCAACTCTTTTTCCGAAGGTAACTGG
CTTCAGCAGAGCGCAGATACCAAATACTGTTCTTCTAGTGTAGCCGTAGTTAGGCCACCACTTCAAGAAC
TCTGTAGCACCGCCTACATACCTCGCTCTGCTAATCCTGTTACCAGTGGCTGCTGCCAGTGGCGATAAGT
CGTGTCTTACCGGGTTGGACTCAAGACGATAGTTACCGGATAAGGCGCAGCGGTCGGGCTGAACGGGGGG
TTCGTGCACACAGCCCAGCTTGGAGCGAACGACCTACACCGAACTGAGATACCTACAGCGTGAGCTATGA
GAAAGCGCCACGCTTCCCGAAGGGAGAAAGGCGGACAGGTATCCGGTAAGCGGCAGGGTCGGAACAGGAG
AGCGCACGAGGGAGCTTCCAGGGGGAAACGCCTGGTATCTTTATAGTCCTGTCGGGTTTCGCCACCTCTG
ACTTGAGCGTCGATTTTTGTGATGCTCGTCAGGGGGGCGGAGCCTATGGAAAAACGCCAGCAACGCGGCC
TTTTTACGGTTCCTGGCCTTTTGCTGGCCTTTTGCTCACATGTTCTTTCCTGCGTTATCCCCTGATTCTG
TGGATAACCGTATTACCGCCTTTGAGTGAGCTGATACCGCTCGCCGCAGCCGAACGACCGAGCGCAGCGA
GTCAGTGAGCGAGGAAGCACGCGT
